Addgene plasmid #24973: pCS2 xWnt11
Depositing lab: Edward De Robertis. Depositing organization: University of California, Los Angeles (UCLA).
Backbone
  Vector backbone: pCS2
  Backbone size w/o insert (bp): 4100
  Vector type: Mammalian Expression
Growth in bacteria
  Bacterial resistance: Ampicillin, 100 μg/mL
  Growth temperature: 37°C
  Growth strain: DH5alpha
  Copy number: High Copy
Gene/Insert
  Gene/Insert name: Wnt11
  Species: X. laevis (frog)
  Entrez Gene: wnt11 (a.k.a. Wnt11r, Xwnt-11, Xwnt11, wnt11-r)
  Cloning method: Restriction Enzyme; 5′ cloning site EcoRI (not destroyed); 3′ cloning site XhoI (not destroyed)
  Sequencing primers: 5′ SP6; 3′ T7
Terms and licenses: Academic/Nonprofit Terms; Industry Terms: Not Available to Industry
Depositor comments: For sense mRNA cut with NotI, transcribe with SP6 Sense: 5'AAAGAATTCCTTACCCCTCACCAGATACCT Antisense: 5'TTTCTCGAGTTACTTGAGACATACCT
How to cite: pCS2 xWnt11 was a gift from Edward De Robertis (Addgene plasmid # 24973 ; http://n2t.net/addgene:24973 ; RRID:Addgene_24973)
