[The description below was written by a language model from this plasmid's Addgene catalogue record.]
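Description:
pCS2 xWnt11 is a mammalian expression plasmid built on the roughly 4.1 kb pCS2 backbone and carrying the Xenopus laevis Wnt11 coding sequence (also known as Xwnt-11 or Wnt11r). It is maintained in E. coli as a high-copy plasmid under ampicillin selection. The record does not include a feature table, so the origin of replication and the promoter driving expression in vertebrate cells are not explicitly listed. pCS2-family vectors generally use a strong CMV-derived promoter with an SV40 polyadenylation signal, but the record itself does not confirm this for this plasmid.

The Wnt11 insert was cloned by restriction digestion between EcoRI at the 5′ end and XhoI at the 3′ end, and both sites remain intact, so the fragment can be excised or transferred to another vector. SP6 and T7 priming sites flank the insert on the 5′ and 3′ sides respectively and serve for sequence verification. According to the depositor's comments, SP6 is also the promoter for in vitro transcription: linearising the plasmid with NotI downstream of the insert and transcribing with SP6 polymerase gives sense Wnt11 mRNA. No epitope tags, reporters or fusion partners are recorded, and the insert size is not stated.

The record therefore points mainly to production of synthetic mRNA, the kind of reagent usually microinjected into frog embryos for gain-of-function studies of Wnt signalling in early development. The vector classification also allows for direct plasmid-based expression in cultured vertebrate cells. The specific experiments it was made for are not described.
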