>Addgene plasmid #24973 | pCS2 xWnt11 | addgene partial sequence | sequence record 30932 | 24973 with SP6
GATCCCATCGATTCGAATTCCTTACCCCTCACCAGTACCAATGGCTCCGACCCGTCACTGGGTTACCCCC
CTGCTCCTCTTGTGTTGCTCCGGGATCTGTGGCGCCATCCAGTGGCTTGGGCTCACCGTAAATGGCAGCC
GGGTGGCCTGGAATGAGAGCGAACACTGTCGCTTGCTGGACGGTCTAGTCCCTGACCAGTCGCAACTCTG
CAAGAGGAATCTTGAACTGATGCAAAGTGTCGTTAATGCTGCCAAACAGACCAAGCTAACCTGCCAAATG
ACCTTATCTGACATGCGCTGGAACTGCTCTTCAGTAGAGAATGCACCAAGCTTCACCCCTGACTTGAGCA
AAGGTACCAGGGAGTCTGCCTTTGTCTATGCTCTGGCCTCTGCCACTCTCAGCCATACCATTGCGCGTGC
CTGTGCCTCGGGGGAGCTGCCCACATGCTCTTGTGGTGCCACCCCAGCTGAGGTGCCCGGAACAGGCTTC
CGATGGGGAGGGTGTGGGGACAACCTACATTACGGCCTTAACATGGGCTCTGCTTTTGTTGACGCTCCAA
TGAAGTCAAGCAAGTCTGCTGGGACCCAGGCCACTAAAATTATGAATCTACACAACAATGCAGTTGGCAG
ACAGGTACTGATGGACTCTTTGGAGACAAAATGCAAGTGCCACGGAGTGTCTGGATCTTGCTCCGTGAAG
ACCTGTTGGAAGGGCCTGCAGGATCTT
